>Addgene plasmid #251545 | ABEx2_SpRY (ABE8e_L34W_nCas9_SpRY) | addgene full sequence | sequence record 498929 | Addgene NGS Result
TTGAGATCCTTTTTTTCTGCGCGTAATCTGCTGCTTGCAAACAAAAAAACCACCGCTACCAGCGGTGGTT
TGTTTGCCGGATCAAGAGCTACCAACTCTTTTTCCGAAGGTAACTGGCTTCAGCAGAGCGCAGATACCAA
ATACTGTTCTTCTAGTGTAGCCGTAGTTAGGCCACCACTTCAAGAACTCTGTAGCACCGCCTACATACCT
CGCTCTGCTAATCCTGTTACCAGTGGCTGCTGCCAGTGGCGATAAGTCGTGTCTTACCGGGTTGGACTCA
AGACGATAGTTACCGGATAAGGCGCAGCGGTCGGGCTGAACGGGGGGTTCGTGCACACAGCCCAGCTTGG
AGCGAACGACCTACACCGAACTGAGATACCTACAGCGTGAGCTATGAGAAAGCGCCACGCTTCCCGAAGG
GAGAAAGGCGGACAGGTATCCGGTAAGCGGCAGGGTCGGAACAGGAGAGCGCACGAGGGAGCTTCCAGGG
GGAAACGCCTGGTATCTTTATAGTCCTGTCGGGTTTCGCCACCTCTGACTTGAGCGTCGATTTTTGTGAT
GCTCGTCAGGGGGGCGGAGCCTATGGAAAAACGCCAGCAACGCGGCCTTTTTACGGTTCCTGGCCTTTTG
CTGGCCTTTTGCTCACATGTTCTTTCCTGCGTTATCCCCTGATTCTGTGGATAACCGTATTACCGCCTTT
GAGTGAGCTGATACCGCTCGCCGCAGCCGAACGACCGAGCGCAGCGAGTCAGTGAGCGAGGAAGCGGAAG
AGCGCCCAATACGCAAACCGCCTCTCCCCGCGCGTTGGCCGATTCATTAATGCAGCTGGCACGACAGGTT
TCCCGACTGGAAAGCGGGCAGTGAGCGCAACGCAATTAATGTGAGTTAGCTCACTCATTAGGCACCCTAG
GCTTTACACTTTATGCTTCCGGCTCGTATGTTGTGTGGAATTGTGAGCGGATAACAATTTCACACAGGAA
ACAGCTATGACCATGATTACGCCAAGCTCTAGCTAGAGGTCGACGGTATCGAGCCCCAGCTGGTTCTTTC
CGCCTCAGAAGCCATAGAGCCCACCGCATCCCCAGCATGCCTGCTATTGTCTTCCCAATCCTCCCCCTTG
CTGTCCTGCCCCACCCCACCCCCCAGAATAGAATGACACCTACTCAGACAATGCGATGCAATTTCCTCAT
TTTATTAGGAAAGGACAGTGGGAGTGGCACCTTCCAGGGTCAAGGAAGGCACGGGGGAGGGGCAAACAAC
AGATGGCTGGCAACTAGAAGGCACAGTCGAGGCTGATCAGCGGGTTTAAACTCAATGGTGATGGTGATGA
TGACCGGTTAGACTTTCCTCTTCTTCTTGGGCTCGAATTCGCTGCCGTCGGCGGTTCTTTTTGAGCCGCC
AGAGTCACCTCCCAGCTGAGACAGGTCGATCCGTGTCTCGTACAGGCCGGTGATGCTCTGGTGGATCAGG
GTGGCGTCCAGCACCTCTTTGGTGCTTCTGTACTGCTTGGGGTCGATGGTGGTGTCAAAGTACTTGAAGG
CTCTAGGGGCTCCCAGTCTGGTCAGGGTAAACAGGTGGATGATATTCTCGGCCTGCTCTCTGATGGGCTT
ATCCCGGTGCTTGTTGTAGGCGGACAGCACTTTGTCCAGATTAGCGTCGGCCAGGATCACTCTCTTGGAG
AACTCGCTGATCTGCTCGATGATCTCGTCCAGGTAGTGCTTGTGCTGTTCCACAAACAGCTGTTTCTGCT
CATTATCCTCGGGGGAGCCCTTCAGCTTCTCATAGTGGCTGGCCAGGTACAGGAAGTTCACATATTTGGA
GGGCAGGGCCAGTTCGTTTCCCTTCTGCAGCTGCTTGGCAGAGGCCAGCATTCTCTTCCGGCCGTTTTCC
AGCTCGAACAGGGAGTACTTAGGCAGCTTGATGATCAGGTCCTTTTTCACTTCTTTGTAGCCCTTGGCTT
CCAGAAAGTCGATGGGATTCTTCTCGAAGCTGCTTCTTTCCATGATGGTGATCCCCAGCAGCTCTTTCAC
ACTCTTCAGTTTCTTGGACTTGCCCTTTTCCACTTTGGCCACCACCAGCACAGAATAGGCCACGGTGGGC
CACAGGAAGCCGCCGTACTTCTTAGGGTCCCAGTCCTTCTTTCTGGCGATCAGCTTATCGCTGTTCCTCT
TGGGTCTGATAGACTCTTTGCTGAAGCCGCCTGTCTGCACCTCGGTCTTTTTCACGATATTCACTTGGGG
CATGCTCAGCACTTTCCGCACGGTGGCAAAATCCCGGCCCTTATCCCACACGATCTCCCCGGTTTCGCCG
TTTGTCTCGATCAGAGGCCGCTTCCGGATCTCGCCGTTGGCCAGGGTAATCTCGGTCTTGAAAAAGTTCA
TGATGTTGCTGTAGAAGAAGTACTTGGCGGTAGCCTTGCCGATTTCCTGCTCGCTCTTGGCGATCATCTT
CCGCACGTCGTACACCTTGTAGTCGCCGTACACGAACTCGCTTTCCAGCTTAGGGTACTTTTTGATCAGG
GCGGTTCCCACGACGGCGTTCAGGTAGGCGTCGTGGGCGTGGTGGTAGTTGTTGATCTCGCGCACTTTGT
AAAACTGGAAATCCTTCCGGAAATCGGACACCAGCTTGGACTTCAGGGTGATCACTTTCACTTCCCGGAT
CAGCTTGTCATTCTCGTCGTACTTAGTGTTCATCCGGGAGTCCAGGATCTGTGCCACGTGCTTTGTGATC
TGCCGGGTTTCCACCAGCTGTCTCTTGATGAAGCCGGCCTTATCCAGTTCGCTCAGGCCGCCTCTCTCGG
CCTTGGTCAGATTGTCGAACTTTCTCTGGGTAATCAGCTTGGCGTTCAGCAGCTGCCGCCAGTAGTTCTT
CATCTTCTTCACGACCTCTTCGGAGGGCACGTTGTCGCTCTTGCCCCGGTTCTTGTCGCTTCTGGTCAGC
ACCTTGTTGTCGATGGAGTCGTCCTTCAGAAAGCTCTGAGGCACGATATGGTCCACATCGTAGTCGGACA
GCCGGTTGATGTCCAGTTCCTGGTCCACGTACATATCCCGCCCATTCTGCAGGTAGTACAGGTACAGCTT
CTCGTTCTGCAGCTGGGTGTTTTCCACGGGGTGTTCTTTCAGGATCTGGCTGCCCAGCTCTTTGATGCCC
TCTTCGATCCGCTTCATTCTCTCGCGGCTGTTCTTCTGTCCCTTCTGGGTGGTCTGGTTCTCTCTGGCCA
TTTCGATCACGATGTTCTCGGGCTTGTGCCGGCCCATCACTTTCACGAGCTCGTCCACCACCTTCACTGT
CTGCAGGATGCCCTTCTTAATGGCGGGGCTGCCGGCCAGATTGGCAATGTGCTCGTGCAGGCTATCGCCC
TGGCCGGACACCTGGGCTTTCTGGATGTCCTCTTTAAAGGTCAGGCTGTCGTCGTGGATCAGCTGCATGA
AGTTTCTGTTGGCGAAGCCGTCGGACTTCAGGAAATCCAGGATTGTCTTGCCGGACTGCTTGTCCCGGAT
GCCGTTGATCAGCTTCCGGCTCAGCCTGCCCCAGCCGGTGTATCTCCGCCGCTTCAGCTGCTTCATCACT
TTGTCGTCGAACAGGTGGGCATAGGTTTTCAGCCGTTCCTCGATCATCTCTCTGTCCTCAAACAGTGTCA
GGGTCAGCACGATATCTTCCAGAATGTCCTCGTTTTCCTCATTGTCCAGGAAGTCCTTGTCCTTGATAAT
TTTCAGCAGATCGTGGTATGTGCCCAGGGAGGCGTTGAACCGATCTTCCACGCCGGAGATTTCCACGGAG
TCGAAGCACTCGATTTTCTTGAAGTAGTCCTCTTTCAGCTGCTTCACGGTCACTTTCCGGTTGGTCTTGA
ACAGCAGGTCCACGATGGCCTTTTTCTGCTCGCCGCTCAGGAAGGCGGGCTTTCTCATTCCCTCGGTCAC
GTATTTCACTTTGGTCAGCTCGTTATACACGGTGAAGTACTCGTACAGCAGGCTGTGCTTGGGCAGCACC
TTCTCGTTGGGCAGGTTCTTATCGAAGTTGGTCATCCGCTCGATGAAGCTCTGGGCGGAAGCGCCCTTGT
CCACCACTTCCTCGAAGTTCCAGGGGGTGATGGTTTCCTCGCTCTTTCTGGTCATCCAGGCGAATCTGCT
GTTTCCCCTGGCCAGAGGGCCCACGTAGTAGGGGATGCGGAAGGTCAGGATCTTCTCGATCTTTTCCCGG
TTGTCCTTCAGGAATGGGTAAAAATCTTCCTGCCGCCGCAGAATGGCGTGCAGCTCTCCCAGGTGGATCT
GGTGGGGGATGCTGCCGTTGTCGAAGGTCCGCTGCTTCCGCAGCAGGTCCTCTCTGTTCAGCTTCACGAG
CAGTTCCTCGGTGCCGTCCATCTTTTCCAGGATGGGCTTGATGAACTTGTAGAACTCTTCCTGGCTGGCT
CCGCCGTCAATGTAGCCGGCGTAGCCGTTCTTGCTCTGGTCGAAGAAAATCTCTTTGTACTTCTCAGGCA
GCTGCTGCCGCACGAGAGCTTTCAGCAGGGTCAGGTCCTGGTGGTGCTCGTCGTATCTCTTGATCATAGA
GGCGCTCAGGGGGGCCTTGGTGATCTCGGTGTTCACTCTCAGGATGTCGCTCAGCAGGATGGCGTCGGAC
AGGTTCTTGGCGGCCAGAAACAGGTCGGCGTACTGGTCGCCGATCTGGGCCAGCAGGTTGTCCAGGTCGT
CGTCGTAGGTGTCCTTGCTCAGCTGCAGTTTGGCATCCTCGGCCAGGTCGAAGTTGCTCTTGAAGTTGGG
GGTCAGGCCCAGGCTCAGGGCAATCAGGTTTCCGAACAGGCCATTCTTCTTCTCGCCGGGCAGCTGGGCG
ATCAGATTTTCCAGCCGTCTGCTCTTGCTCAGTCTGGCAGACAGGATGGCCTTGGCGTCCACGCCGCTGG
CGTTGATGGGGTTTTCCTCGAACAGCTGGTTGTAGGTCTGCACCAGCTGGATGAACAGCTTGTCCACGTC
GCTGTTGTCGGGGTTCAGGTCGCCCTCGATCAGGAAGTGGCCCCGGAACTTGATCATGTGGGCCAGGGCC
AGATAGATCAGCCGCAGGTCGGCCTTGTCGGTGCTGTCCACCAGTTTCTTTCTCAGGTGGTAGATGGTGG
GGTACTTCTCGTGGTAGGCCACCTCGTCCACGATGTTGCCGAAGATGGGGTGCCGCTCGTGCTTCTTATC
CTCTTCCACCAGGAAGGACTCTTCCAGTCTGTGGAAGAAGCTGTCGTCCACCTTGGCCATCTCGTTGCTG
AAGATCTCTTGCAGATAGCAGATCCGGTTCTTCCGTCTGGTGTATCTTCTTCTGGCGGTTCTCTTCAGCC
GGGTTCTCTCGGCTGTTTCGCCGCTGTCGAACAGCAGGGCTCCGATCAGGTTCTTCTTGATGCTGTGCCG
GTCGGTGTTGCCCAGCACCTTGAATTTCTTGCTGGGCACCTTGTACTCGTCGGTGATCACGGCCCAGCCC
ACAGAGTTGGTGCCGATGGCCAGGCCGATGCTGTACTTCTTGTCTGACCCCCCGCTGCTGCCCCCGCTGC
TTTCAGGTGTTGCGCTCTCGCTTGTGCCAGGTGTCTCAGAGCCAGAGGAGCCTCCGCTAGATCCTCCGGA
GTTGATGGAGCTCTGGGCCTTCTTCTGAGCATTGAACACCTGTCTAGGCATCCGATAGAAATCGCACAGC
AGGGCGGCACATTCATCTGCCAGGATTCCCTCGGTAATTTCGACGCGGTGATTCATGCCGGGGTAGTTCA
GCACGTTCATCAGGGAGCCTGCGGCGCCTCTTTTTGAGTTCCTCACGCCAAACACCACGCGGCCGATCCT
AGAGTGGATCATGGCGCCGGCGCACATCACGCAAGGCTCGAATGTCACGTACAGGGTGGCGTCAATCAGT
CTGTAGTTCTGCATGACCAGGCCGCCCTGTCTCAGGGCCATAATTTCGGCATGGGCTGTTGGGTCGTGCA
GGCCGATGGCTCTGTTCCAGCCCTCGCCGATCACTCTATTGTTCAGCACCCACACGGCTCCCACAGGCAC
CTCCCTCTCATCCCGTGCCCTCTTGGCCAGGGTCAGGGCATGTCTCATCCAGTACTCGTGGGAAAACTCC
ACCTCAGAGACTTTCCGCTTCTTCTTTGGTGACTCGAACTCGCTTCCGTCGGCTGTCCGTTTCATGGTGG
CGGCTCTCCCTATAGTGAGTCGTATTAGCGGCCGCGGATCTCTAGCGGATCTGACGGTTCACTAAACCAG
CTCTGCTTATATAGACCTCCCACCGTACACGCCTACCGCCCATTTGCGTCAATGGGGCGGAGTTGTTACG
ACATTTTGGAAAGTCCCGTTGATTTTGGTGCCAAAACAAACTCCCATTGACGTCAATGGGGTGGAGACTT
GGAAATCCCCGTGAGTCAAACCGCTATCCACGCCCATTGATGTACTGCCAAAACCGCATCACCATGGTAA
TAGCGATGACTAATACGTAGATGTACTGCCAAGTAGGAAAGTCCCATAAGGTCATGTACTGGGCATAATG
CCAGGCGGGCCATTTACCGTCATTGACGTCAATAGGGGGCGTACTTGGCATATGATACACTTGATGTACT
GCCAAGTGGGCAGTTTACCGTAAATACTCCACCCATTGACGTCAATGGAAAGTCCCTATTGGCGTTACTA
TGGGAACATACGTCATTATTGACGTCAATGGGCGGGGGTCGTTGGGCGGTCAGCCAGGCGGGCCATTTAC
CGTAAGTTATGTAACGCGGAACTCAATATATGGGCTATGAACTAATGACCCCGTAATTGATTACTATTAA
TAACTAGTCAATAATCAATGTCAACGCGTATATCTGGCCCGTACATCGCGAAGCAGCGCAAAACGCCTAA
CCCTAAGCAGATTCTTCATGCAATTGTCGGTCAAGCCTTGCCTTGTTGTAGCTTAAATTTTGCTCGCGCA
CTACTCAGCGACCTCCAACACACAAGCAGGGAGCAGATACTGGCTTAACTATGCGGCATCAGAGCAGATT
GTACTGAGAGTCGACCCTAGGGGATCGGGAGATCGATCTCCCGATCCGTCGACGTCAGGTGGCACTTTTC
GGGGAAATGTGCGCGGAACCCCTATTTGTTTATTTTTCTAAATACATTCAAATATGTATCCGCTCATGAG
ACAATAACCCTGATAAATGCTTCAATAATATTGAAAAAGGAAGAGTATGAGTATTCAACATTTCCGTGTC
GCCCTTATTCCCTTTTTTGCGGCATTTTGCCTTCCTGTTTTTGCTCACCCAGAAACGCTGGTGAAAGTAA
AAGATGCTGAAGATCAGTTGGGTGCACGAGTGGGTTACATCGAACTGGATCTCAACAGCGGTAAGATCCT
TGAGAGTTTTCGCCCCGAAGAACGTTTTCCAATGATGAGCACTTTTAAAGTTCTGCTATGTGGCGCGGTA
TTATCCCGTATTGACGCCGGGCAAGAGCAACTCGGTCGCCGCATACACTATTCTCAGAATGACTTGGTTG
AGTACTCACCAGTCACAGAAAAGCATCTTACGGATGGCATGACAGTAAGAGAATTATGCAGTGCTGCCAT
AACCATGAGTGATAACACTGCGGCCAACTTACTTCTGACAACGATCGGAGGACCGAAGGAGCTAACCGCT
TTTTTGCACAACATGGGGGATCATGTAACTCGCCTTGATCGTTGGGAACCGGAGCTGAATGAAGCCATAC
CAAACGACGAGCGTGACACCACGATGCCTGTAGCAATGGCAACAACGTTGCGCAAACTATTAACTGGCGA
ACTACTTACTCTAGCTTCCCGGCAACAATTAATAGACTGGATGGAGGCGGATAAAGTTGCAGGACCACTT
CTGCGCTCGGCCCTTCCGGCTGGCTGGTTTATTGCTGATAAATCTGGAGCCGGTGAGCGTGGGTCTCGCG
GTATCATTGCAGCACTGGGGCCAGATGGTAAGCCCTCCCGTATCGTAGTTATCTACACGACGGGGAGTCA
GGCAACTATGGATGAACGAAATAGACAGATCGCTGAGATAGGTGCCTCACTGATTAAGCATTGGTAACTG
TCAGACCAAGTTTACTCATATATACTTTAGATTGATTTAAAACTTCATTTTTAATTTAAAAGGATCTAGG
TGAAGATCCTTTTTGATAATCTCATGACCAAAATCCCTTAACGTGAGTTTTCGTTCCACTGAGTGTCAGA
CCCCGTAGAAAAGATCAAAGGATCTTC
Features (pLannotate 1.2.2; 16 found; start..end, strand, type, name):
      1..589     +  rep_origin     ori: high-copy-number ColE1/pMB1/pBR322/pUC origin of replication
    772..864     +  CDS            lacI (fragment): lac repressor; lacI; The lac repressor binds to the lac operator to inhibit transcription in E. coli. This inhibition can be relieved by adding lactose or isopropyl-β-D-thiogalactopyranoside (IPTG).
    877..898     +  protein_bind   CAP binding site: CAP binding activates transcription in the presence of cAMP. E. coli catabolite activator protein
    913..943     +  promoter       lac promoter: promoter for the E. coli lac operon
    951..967     +  protein_bind   lac operator: The lac repressor binds to the lac operator to inhibit transcription in E. coli. This inhibition can be relieved by adding lactose or isopropyl-β-D-thiogalactopyranoside (IPTG). lac repressor encoded by lacI
   1016..1032    -  misc_feature   MCS (fragment): pBluescript multiple cloning site
   1037..1058    -  promoter       SV40 promoter (fragment): SV40 enhancer and early promoter
   1062..1286    -  polyA_signal   bGH poly(A) signal: bovine growth hormone polyadenylation signal
   1403..5504    -  CDS            dCas9 (fragment): catalytically dead mutant of the Cas9 endonuclease from the Streptococcus pyogenes Type II CRISPR/Cas system RNA-guided DNA-binding protein that lacks endonuclease activity due to the D10A mutation in the RuvC catalytic domain and the N863A mutation in the HNH catalytic domain
   5607..6098    -  CDS            tadA: TADA_ECOLI - Also known as yfhC. Experimental evidence at protein level: Swiss-Prot protein existence level 1. Catalyzes the deamination of adenosine to inosine at the wobble position 34 of tRNA(Arg2). Essential for cell viability. From Escherichia coli (strain K12).
   6169..6187    -  promoter       T7 promoter: promoter for bacteriophage T7 RNA polymerase
   6229..6432    -  promoter       CMV promoter: human cytomegalovirus (CMV) immediate early promoter
   6433..6736    -  enhancer       CMV enhancer: human cytomegalovirus immediate early enhancer
   6967..7011    +  misc_feature   bom (fragment): basis of mobility region from pBR322
   7082..7186    +  promoter       AmpR promoter: bla
   7187..8047    +  CDS            AmpR: β-lactamase; bla; confers resistance to ampicillin, carbenicillin, and related antibiotics
