[The description below was written by a language model from this plasmid's Addgene catalogue record and pLannotate feature annotations shown in this document.]
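Description:
ABEx2_SpRY (ABE8e_L34W_nCas9_SpRY) is a mammalian expression plasmid of about 8.2 kb built on a pCMV backbone, encoding an adenine base editor for CRISPR-directed A-to-G conversion. It is propagated in E. coli through a high-copy ColE1/pUC-type origin and selected with ampicillin via the β-lactamase gene and its native promoter. Small remnants of earlier cloning vectors are also annotated, including a lacI fragment, the CAP site, lac promoter and operator, and short pieces of a pBluescript polylinker, an SV40 promoter and the pBR322 bom region. None of these appears to contribute to the payload.

The expression cassette sits on the reverse strand. The human cytomegalovirus immediate-early enhancer and promoter drive a single fusion reading frame that ends at a bovine growth hormone polyadenylation signal. A T7 promoter lies between the CMV promoter and the coding region, which in principle allows in vitro transcription. The fusion places an evolved E. coli TadA deaminase domain (the 8e variant) upstream of a Streptococcus pyogenes Cas9 domain. The automated annotation labels this Cas9 region as a dCas9 fragment, but the catalogue entry describes it as a nickase in the SpRY form, a variant engineered for greatly relaxed PAM requirements. The deaminase carries the L34W substitution that defines ABEx2. The associated publication describes base editors obtained by directed evolution to reduce bystander editing. Nuclear localisation signals and linkers are not annotated in the feature table. No guide RNA cassette or mammalian selection marker is listed, so a guide would have to be supplied separately, typically by co-transfection.
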