Addgene plasmid #251545: ABEx2_SpRY (ABE8e_L34W_nCas9_SpRY)
Purpose: Mammalian expression plasmid encoding an nCas9-SpRY adenine base editor (ABE8e) carrying the L34W mutation in the deaminase domain
Depositing lab: George Church. Depositing organization: Harvard Medical School. Publication: Engineered base editors with reduced bystander editing through directed evolution. Perrotta RM, Vinke S, Ferreira R, Moret M, Mahas A, Chiappino-Pepe A, Riedmayr LM, Mehra AT, Lehmann LS, Church GM. Nat Biotechnol. 2025 Dec 18. doi: 10.1038/s41587-025-02937-w. PubMed 41413244.
Backbone
  Vector backbone: pCMV
  Vector type: Mammalian Expression, CRISPR
Growth in bacteria
  Bacterial resistance: Ampicillin, 100 μg/mL
  Growth temperature: 37°C
  Growth strain: DH5alpha
  Copy number: High Copy
Gene/Insert
  Gene/Insert name: ecTadA(8e)_L34W-nCas9_SpRY
  Species: Synthetic
  Mutation: ABEx2 L34W
  Cloning method: Gibson Cloning
Terms and licenses: Academic/Nonprofit Terms; Industry Terms: Not Available to Industry
How to cite: ABEx2_SpRY (ABE8e_L34W_nCas9_SpRY) was a gift from George Church (Addgene plasmid # 251545 ; http://n2t.net/addgene:251545 ; RRID:Addgene_251545)
